>Addgene plasmid #17395 | pQCXIN CMV/TO DEST (w383-1) | depositor full sequence | sequence record 8574 | Author sequence
TCCGCGTTACATAACTTACGGTAAATGGCCCGCCTGGCTGACCGCCCAACGACCCCCGCCCATTGACGTC
AATAATGACGTATGTTCCCATAGTAACGCCAATAGGGACTTTCCATTGACGTCAATGGGTGGAGTATTTA
CGGTAAACTGCCCACTTGGCAGTACATCAAGTGTATCATATGCCAAGTACGCCCCCTATTGACGTCAATG
ACGGTAAATGGCCCGCCTGGCATTATGCCCAGTACATGACCTTATGGGACTTTCCTACTTGGCAGTACAT
CTACGTATTAGTCATCGCTATTACCATGGTGATGCGGTTTTGGCAGTACATCAATGGGCGTGGATAGCGG
TTTGACTCACGGGGATTTCCAAGTCTCCACCCCATTGACGTCAATGGGAGTTTGTTTTGGCACCAAAATC
AACGGGACTTTCCAAAATGTCGTAACAACTCCGCCCCATTGACGCAAATGGGCGGTAGGCGTGTACGGTG
GGAGGTCTATATAAGCAGAGCTCAATAAAAGAGCCCACAACCCCTCACTCGGCGCGCCAGTCTTCCGATA
GACTGCGTCGCCCGGGTACCCGTATTCCCAATAAAGCCTCTTGCTGTTTGCATCCGAATCGTGGTCTCGC
TGTTCCTTGGGAGGGTCTCCTCTGAGTGATTGACTACCCACGACGGGGGTCTTTCATTTGGGGGCTCGTC
CGGGATTTGGAGACCCCTGCCCAGGGACCACCGACCCACCACCGGGAGGTAAGCTGGCCAGCAACTTATC
TGTGTCTGTCCGATTGTCTAGTGTCTATGTTTGATGTTATGCGCCTGCGTCTGTACTAGTTAGCTAACTA
GCTCTGTATCTGGCGGACCCGTGGTGGAACTGACGAGTTCTGAACACCCGGCCGCAACCCTGGGAGACGT
CCCAGGGACTTTGGGGGCCGTTTTTGTGGCCCGACCTGAGGAAGGGAGTCGATGTGGAATCCGACCCCGT
CAGGATATGTGGTTCTGGTAGGAGACGAGAACCTAAAACAGTTCCCGCCTCCGTCTGAATTTTTGCTTTC
GGTTTGGAACCGAAGCCGCGCGTCTTGTCTGCTGCAGCGCTGCAGCATCGTTCTGTGTTGTCTCTGTCTG
ACTGTGTTTCTGTATTTGTCTGAAAATTAGGGCCAGACTGTTACCACTCCCTTAAGTTTGACCTTAGGTC
ACTGGAAAGATGTCGAGCGGATCGCTCACAACCAGTCGGTAGATGTCAAGAAGAGACGTTGGGTTACCTT
CTGCTCTGCAGAATGGCCAACCTTTAACGTCGGATGGCCGCGAGACGGCACCTTTAACCGAGACCTCATC
ACCCAGGTTAAGATCAAGGTCTTTTCACCTGGCCCGCATGGACACCCAGACCAGGTCCCCTACATCGTGA
CCTGGGAAGCCTTGGCTTTTGACCCCCCTCCCTGGGTCAAGCCCTTTGTACACCCTAAGCCTCCGCCTCC
TCTTCCTCCATCCGCCCCGTCTCTCCCCCTTGAACCTCCTCGTTCGACCCCGCCTCGATCCTCCCTTTAT
CCAGCCCTCACTCCTTCTCTAGGCGCCGGAATTGAAGATCTGGGGGATCGATAAGCTTGGGAGTTCCGCG
TTACATAACTTACGGTAAATGGCCCGCCTGGCTGACCGCCCAACGACCCCCGCCCATTGACGTCAATAAT
GACGTATGTTCCCATAGTAACGCCAATAGGGACTTTCCATTGACGTCAATGGGTGGAGTATTTACGGTAA
ACTGCCCACTTGGCAGTACATCAAGTGTATCATATGCCAAGTACGCCCCCTATTGACGTCAATGACGGTA
AATGGCCCGCCTGGCATTATGCCCAGTACATGACCTTATGGGACTTTCCTACTTGGCAGTACATCTACGT
ATTAGTCATCGCTATTACCATGGTGATGCGGTTTTGGCAGTACATCAATGGGCGTGGATAGCGGTTTGAC
TCACGGGGATTTCCAAGTCTCCACCCCATTGACGTCAATGGGAGTTTGTTTTGGCACCAAAATCAACGGG
ACTTTCCAAAATGTCGTAACAACTCCGCCCCATTGACGCAAATGGGCGGTAGGCGTGTACGGTGGGAGGT
CTATATAAGCAGAGCTCTCCCTATCAGTGATAGAGATCTCCCTATCAGTGATAGAGATCGTCGACTAGTC
CAGTGTGGTGGAATTCTGCAGATATCAACAAGTTTGTACAAAAAAGCTGAACGAGAAACGTAAAATGATA
TAAATATCAATATATTAAATTAGATTTTGCATAAAAAACAGACTACATAATACTGTAAAACACAACATAT
CCAGTCACTATGGCGGCCGCATTAGGCACCCCAGGCTTTACACTTTATGCTTCCGGCTCGTATAATGTGT
GGATTTTGAGTTAGGATCCGGCGAGATTTTCAGGAGCTAAGGAAGCTAAAATGGAGAAAAAAATCACTGG
ATATACCACCGTTGATATATCCCAATGGCATCGTAAAGAACATTTTGAGGCATTTCAGTCAGTTGCTCAA
TGTACCTATAACCAGACCGTTCAGCTGGATATTACGGCCTTTTTAAAGACCGTAAAGAAAAATAAGCACA
AGTTTTATCCGGCCTTTATTCACATTCTTGCCCGCCTGATGAATGCTCATCCGGAATTCCGTATGGCAAT
GAAAGACGGTGAGCTGGTGATATGGGATAGTGTTCACCCTTGTTACACCGTTTTCCATGAGCAAACTGAA
ACGTTTTCATCGCTCTGGAGTGAATACCACGACGATTTCCGGCAGTTTCTACACATATATTCGCAAGATG
TGGCGTGTTACGGTGAAAACCTGGCCTATTTCCCTAAAGGGTTTATTGAGAATATGTTTTTCGTCTCAGC
CAATCCCTGGGTGAGTTTCACCAGTTTTGATTTAAACGTGGCCAATATGGACAACTTCTTCGCCCCCGTT
TTCACCATGGGCAAATATTATACGCAAGGCGACAAGGTGCTGATGCCGCTGGCGATTCAGGTTCATCATG
CCGTCTGTGATGGCTTCCATGTCGGCAGAATGCTTAATGAATTACAACAGTACTGCGATGAGTGGCAGGG
CGGGGCGTAAAGATCTGGATCCGGCTTACTAAAAGCCAGATAACAGTATGCGTATTTGCGCGCTGATTTT
TGCGGTATAAGAATATATACTGATATGTATACCCGAAGTATGTCAAAAAGAGGTGTGCTATGAAGCAGCG
TATTACAGTGACAGTTGACAGCGACAGCTATCAGTTGCTCAAGGCATATATGATGTCAATATCTCCGGTC
TGGTAAGCACAACCATGCAGAATGAAGCCCGTCGTCTGCGTGCCGAACGCTGGAAAGCGGAAAATCAGGA
AGGGATGGCTGAGGTCGCCCGGTTTATTGAAATGAACGGCTCTTTTGCTGACGAGAACAGGGACTGGTGA
AATGCAGTTTAAGGTTTACACCTATAAAAGAGAGAGCCGTTATCGTCTGTTTGTGGATGTACAGAGTGAT
ATTATTGACACGCCCGGGCGACGGATGGTGATCCCCCTGGCCAGTGCACGTCTGCTGTCAGATAAAGTCT
CCCGTGAACTTTACCCGGTGGTGCATATCGGGGATGAAAGCTGGCGCATGATGACCACCGATATGGCCAG
TGTGCCGGTCTCCGTTATCGGGGAAGAAGTGGCTGATCTCAGCCACCGCGAAAATGACATCAAAAACGCC
ATTAACCTGATGTTCTGGGGAATATAAATGTCAGGCTCCGTTATACACAGCCAGTCTGCAGGTCGACCAT
AGTGACTGGATATGTTGTGTTTTACAGTATTATGTAGTCTGTTTTTTATGCAAAATCTAATTTAATATAT
TGATATTTATATCATTTTACGTTTCTCGTTCAGCTTTCTTGTACAAAGTGGTTGATATCCAGCACAGTGG
CGGCCGCTCGAGTCTAGAGGGCCCGCGGTTCGAAGGTAAGCCTATCCCTAACCCTCTCCTCGGTCTCGAT
TCTACGCGTACCGGTAGGCCTCGTACGCTTAATTAACCGGATCCGGAATTCCGCCCCTCTCCCTCCCCCC
CCCCTAACGTTACTGGCCGAAGCCGCTTGGAATAAGGCCGGTGTGCGTTTGTCTATATGTTATTTTCCAC
CATATTGCCGTCTTTTGGCAATGTGAGGGCCCGGAAACCTGGCCCTGTCTTCTTGACGAGCATTCCTAGG
GGTCTTTCCCCTCTCGCCAAAGGAATGCAAGGTCTGTTGAATGTCGTGAAGGAAGCAGTTCCTCTGGAAG
CTTCTTGAAGACAAACAACGTCTGTAGCGACCCTTTGCAGGCAGCGGAACCCCCCACCTGGCGACAGGTG
CCTCTGCGGCCAAAAGCCACGTGTATAAGATACACCTGCAAAGGCGGCACAACCCCAGTGCCACGTTGTG
AGTTGGATAGTTGTGGAAAGAGTCAAATGGCTCTCCTCAAGCGTATTCAACAAGGGGCTGAAGGATGCCC
AGAAGGTACCCCATTGTATGGGATCTGATCTGGGGCCTCGGTGCACATGCTTTACATGTGTTTAGTCGAG
GTTAAAAAACGTCTAGGCCCCCCGAACCACGGGGACGTGGTTTTCCTTTGAAAAACACGATGATAAGCTT
GCCACAACCATGGCTGAACAAGATGGATTGCACGCAGGTTCTCCGGCCGCTTGGGTGGAGAGGCTATTCG
GCTATGACTGGGCACAACAGACAATCGGCTGCTCTGATGCCGCCGTGTTCCGGCTGTCAGCGCAGGGGCG
CCCGGTTCTTTTTGTCAAGACCGACCTGTCCGGTGCCCTGAATGAACTGCAGGACGAGGCAGCGCGGCTA
TCGTGGCTGGCCACGACGGGCGTTCCTTGCGCAGCTGTGCTCGACGTTGTCACTGAAGCGGGAAGGGACT
GGCTGCTATTGGGCGAAGTGCCGGGGCAGGATCTCCTGTCATCTCACCTTGCTCCTGCCGAGAAAGTATC
CATCATGGCTGATGCAATGCGGCGGCTGCATACGCTTGATCCGGCTACCTGCCCATTCGACCACCAAGCG
AAACATCGCATCGAGCGAGCACGTACTCGGATGGAAGCCGGTCTTGTCGATCAGGATGATCTGGACGAAG
AGCATCAGGGGCTCGCGCCAGCCGAACTGTTCGCCAGGCTCAAGGCGCGCATGCCCGACGGCGAGGATCT
CGTCGTGACCCATGGCGATGCCTGCTTGCCGAATATCATGGTGGAAAATGGCCGCTTTTCTGGATTCATC
GACTGTGGCCGGCTGGGTGTGGCGGACCGCTATCAGGACATAGCGTTGGCTACCCGTGATATTGCTGAAG
AGCTTGGCGGCGAATGGGCTGACCGCTTCCTCGTGCTTTACGGTATCGCCGCTCCCGATTCGCAGCGCAT
CGCCTTCTATCGCCTTCTTGACGAGTTCTTCTGAGCGGGATCGGCTAGAGTCGACCCGGACGGGACGCTC
CTGCGCCTGATACAGAACGAATTGCTTGCAGGCATCTCATGAGTGTGTCTTCCCGTTTTCCGCCTGAGGT
CACTGCGTGGATGGAGCGCTGGCGCCTGCTGCGCGACGGCGAGCTGCTCACCACCCACTCGAGGGCTGCA
GCGCTGCAGAGGCCGAGTGCAGAACTGCTCCAAAGGGACCTCAAGGCTTTCCGAGGGACACTAGGCTGAC
TCCATCGAGCCAGTGTAGAGATAAGCTTATCGATTAGTCCAATTTGTTAAAGACAGGATATCAGTGGTCC
AGGCTCTAGTTTTGACTCAACAATATCACCAGCTGAAGCCTATAGAGTACGAGCCATAGATAAAATAAAA
GATTTTATTTAGTCTCCAGAAAAAGGGGGGAATGAAAGACCCCACCTGTAGGTTTGGCAAGCTAGCTTAA
GTAACGCCATTTTGCAAGGCATGGAAAAATACATAACTGAGAATAGAGAAGTTCAGATCAAGGTCAGGAA
CAGATGGAACAGGGTCGACCCTAGAGAACCATCAGATGTTTCCAGGGTGCCCCAAGGACCTGAAATGACC
CTGTGCCTTATTTGAACTAACCAATCAGTTCGCTTCTCGCTTCTGTTCGCGCGCTTCTGCTCCCCGAGCT
CAATAAAAGAGCCCACAACCCCTCACTCGGGGCGCCAGTCCTCCGATTGACTGAGTCGCCCGGGTACCCG
TGTATCCAATAAACCCTCTTGCAGTTGCATCCGACTTGTGGTCTCGCTGTTCCTTGGGAGGGTCTCCTCT
GAGTGATTGACTACCCGTCAGCGGGGGTCTTTCATTTGGGGGCTCGTCCGGGATCGGGAGACCCCTGCCC
AGGGACCACCGACCCACCACCGGGAGGTAAGCTGGCTGCCTCGCGCGTTTCGGTGATGACGGTGAAAACC
TCTGACACATGCAGCTCCCGGAGACGGTCACAGCTTGTCTGTAAGCGGATGCCGGGAGCAGACAAGCCCG
TCAGGGCGCGTCAGCGGGTGTTGGCGGGTGTCGGGGCGCAGCCATGACCCAGTCACGTAGCGATAGCGGA
GTGTAGATCCGGCTGTGGAATGTGTGTCAGTTAGGGTGTGGAAAGTCCCCAGGCTCCCCAGCAGGCAGAA
GTATGCAAAGCATGCATCTCAATTAGTCAGCAACCAGGTGTGGAAAGTCCCCAGGCTCCCCAGCAGGCAG
AAGTATGCAAAGCATGCATCTCAATTAGTCAGCAACCATAGTCCCGCCCCTAACTCCGCCCATCCCGCCC
CTAACTCCGCCCAGTTCCGCCCATTCTCCGCCCCATGGCTGACTAATTTTTTTTATTTATGCAGAGGCCG
AGGCCGCCTCGGCCTCTGAGCTATTCCAGAAGTAGTGAGGAGGCTTTTTTGGAGGCCTAGGCTTTTGCAA
AAAGCTTACTGGCTTAACTATGCGGCATCAGAGCAGATTGTACTGAGAGTGCACCATATGCGGTGTGAAA
TACCGCACAGATGCGTAAGGAGAAAATACCGCATCAGGCGCTCTTCCGCTTCCTCGCTCACTGACTCGCT
GCGCTCGGTCGTTCGGCTGCGGCGAGCGGTATCAGCTCACTCAAAGGCGGTAATACGGTTATCCACAGAA
TCAGGGGATAACGCAGGAAAGAACATGTGAGCAAAAGGCCAGCAAAAGGCCAGGAACCGTAAAAAGGCCG
CGTTGCTGGCGTTTTTCCATAGGCTCCGCCCCCCTGACGAGCATCACAAAAATCGACGCTCAAGTCAGAG
GTGGCGAAACCCGACAGGACTATAAAGATACCAGGCGTTTCCCCCTGGAAGCTCCCTCGTGCGCTCTCCT
GTTCCGACCCTGCCGCTTACCGGATACCTGTCCGCCTTTCTCCCTTCGGGAAGCGTGGCGCTTTCTCATA
GCTCACGCTGTAGGTATCTCAGTTCGGTGTAGGTCGTTCGCTCCAAGCTGGGCTGTGTGCACGAACCCCC
CGTTCAGCCCGACCGCTGCGCCTTATCCGGTAACTATCGTCTTGAGTCCAACCCGGTAAGACACGACTTA
TCGCCACTGGCAGCAGCCACTGGTAACAGGATTAGCAGAGCGAGGTATGTAGGCGGTGCTACAGAGTTCT
TGAAGTGGTGGCCTAACTACGGCTACACTAGAAGGACAGTATTTGGTATCTGCGCTCTGCTGAAGCCAGT
TACCTTCGGAAAAAGAGTTGGTAGCTCTTGATCCGGCAAACAAACCACCGCTGGTAGCGGTGGTTTTTTT
GTTTGCAAGCAGCAGATTACGCGCAGAAAAAAAGGATCTCAAGAAGATCCTTTGATCTTTTCTACGGGGT
CTGACGCTCAGTGGAACGAAAACTCACGTTAAGGGATTTTGGTCATGAGATTATCAAAAAGGATCTTCAC
CTAGATCCTTTTAAATTAAAAATGAAGTTTTAAATCAATCTAAAGTATATATGAGTAAACTTGGTCTGAC
AGTTACCAATGCTTAATCAGTGAGGCACCTATCTCAGCGATCTGTCTATTTCGTTCATCCATAGTTGCCT
GACTCCCCGTCGTGTAGATAACTACGATACGGGAGGGCTTACCATCTGGCCCCAGTGCTGCAATGATACC
GCGAGACCCACGCTCACCGGCTCCAGATTTATCAGCAATAAACCAGCCAGCCGGAAGGGCCGAGCGCAGA
AGTGGTCCTGCAACTTTATCCGCCTCCATCCAGTCTATTAATTGTTGCCGGGAAGCTAGAGTAAGTAGTT
CGCCAGTTAATAGTTTGCGCAACGTTGTTGCCATTGCTGCAGGCATCGTGGTGTCACGCTCGTCGTTTGG
TATGGCTTCATTCAGCTCCGGTTCCCAACGATCAAGGCGAGTTACATGATCCCCCATGTTGTGCAAAAAA
GCGGTTAGCTCCTTCGGTCCTCCGATCGTTGTCAGAAGTAAGTTGGCCGCAGTGTTATCACTCATGGTTA
TGGCAGCACTGCATAATTCTCTTACTGTCATGCCATCCGTAAGATGCTTTTCTGTGACTGGTGAGTACTC
AACCAAGTCATTCTGAGAATAGTGTATGCGGCGACCGAGTTGCTCTTGCCCGGCGTCAACACGGGATAAT
ACCGCGCCACATAGCAGAACTTTAAAAGTGCTCATCATTGGAAAACGTTCTTCGGGGCGAAAACTCTCAA
GGATCTTACCGCTGTTGAGATCCAGTTCGATGTAACCCACTCGTGCACCCAACTGATCTTCAGCATCTTT
TACTTTCACCAGCGTTTCTGGGTGAGCAAAAACAGGAAGGCAAAATGCCGCAAAAAAGGGAATAAGGGCG
ACACGGAAATGTTGAATACTCATACTCTTCCTTTTTCAATATTATTGAAGCATTTATCAGGGTTATTGTC
TCATGAGCGGATACATATTTGAATGTATTTAGAAAAATAAACAAATAGGGGTTCCGCGCACATTTCCCCG
AAAAGTGCCACCTGACGTCTAAGAAACCATTATTATCATGACATTAACCTATAAAAATAGGCGTATCACG
AGGCCCTTTCGTCTTCAAGAATTAGCTTGGCCATTGCATACGTTGTATCCATATCATAATATGTACATTT
ATATTGGCTCATGTCCAACATTACCGCCATGTTGACATTGATTATTGACTAGTTATTAATAGTAATCAAT
TACGGGGTCATTAGTTCATAGCCCATATATGGAGT
Features (pLannotate 1.2.2; 30 found; start..end, strand, type, name):
    309..512     +  promoter       CMV promoter: human cytomegalovirus (CMV) immediate early promoter
    513..688     +  LTR            5' LTR (truncated): truncated long terminal repeat from Moloney murine sarcoma virus
    810..1084    +  misc_feature   MESV Ψ (fragment): packaging signal of murine embryonic stem cell virus
   1151..1567    +  CDS            gag (truncated): truncated Moloney murine leukemia virus (MMLV) gag gene lacking the start codon
   1609..1912    +  enhancer       CMV enhancer: human cytomegalovirus immediate early enhancer
   1913..2116    +  promoter       CMV promoter: human cytomegalovirus (CMV) immediate early promoter
   2118..2137    +  promoter       PLtetO-1 promoter (fragment): modified phage lambda PL promoter with tet operator sites (Lutz and Bujard, 1997)
   2139..2158    +  promoter       PLtetO-1 promoter (fragment): modified phage lambda PL promoter with tet operator sites (Lutz and Bujard, 1997)
   2198..2322    +  protein_bind   attR1: mutant version of attR; recombination site for the Gateway® LR reaction LR Clonase™
   2347..2377    +  promoter       lac UV5 promoter: E. coli lac promoter with an "up" mutation
   2402..2430    +  promoter       cat promoter (fragment): promoter of the E. coli cat gene encoding chloramphenicol acetyltransferase
   2431..3090    +  CDS            CmR: chloramphenicol acetyltransferase; cat; confers resistance to chloramphenicol
   3269..3427    +  CDS            ccdA (fragment): CCDA_ECO57 - Also known as H, letA. Experimental evidence at protein level: Swiss-Prot protein existence level 1. Antitoxin component of a type II toxin-antitoxin (TA) system which inhibits the post-segregational killing (PSK) of plasmid-free cells, also referred to as a plasmid addiction system. Binds to and blocks the activity of CcdB; will also remove bound CcdB protein from the CcdB-GyrA complex by forming a CcdA-CcdB complex, a process termed rejuvenation. Functions as a transcriptional corepressor for the ccdAB operon, repression also requires CcdB (By similarity). From Escherichia coli
   3432..3734    +  CDS            ccdB: CCDB_ECOLI - Also known as G, letB, letD. Experimental evidence at protein level: Swiss-Prot protein existence level 1. Toxic component of a type II toxin-antitoxin (TA) system, functioning in plasmid maintainence. Responsible for the post- segregational killing (PSK) of plasmid-free cells, also referred to as a plasmid addiction system. Half-life of over 2 hours. Cell killing by CcdB is accompanied by filamentation, defects in chromosome and plasmid segregation, defects in cell division, formation of anucleate cells, decreased DNA synthesis and plasmid loss. Interferes with the activity of DN
   3778..3902    -  protein_bind   attR2: mutant version of attR; recombination site for the Gateway® LR reaction LR Clonase™
   3955..3996    +  CDS            V5 tag: epitope tag from simian virus 5
   4044..4616    +  misc_feature   IRES: internal ribosome entry site (IRES) of the encephalomyocarditis virus (EMCV)
   4635..5424    +  CDS            NeoR/KanR (fragment): aminoglycoside phosphotransferase from Tn5; aph(3')-II (or nptII); confers resistance to neomycin, kanamycin, and G418 (Geneticin®)
   5431..5499    +  CDS            ble (fragment): BLE_KLEPN - Experimental evidence at protein level: Swiss-Prot protein existence level 1. Binding protein with a strong affinity to the bleomycin family of antibiotics. Binds to CL990; an antimitotic-antibiotic compound. From Klebsiella pneumoniae.
   5595..5666    +  CDS            Mos (fragment): MOS_MOUSE - Experimental evidence at transcript level: Swiss-Prot protein existence level 2. From Mus musculus (Mouse).
   5699..5799    +  CDS            env (fragment): murine leukemia virus gPr80 envelope polyprotein precursor; env; proteolytically cleaved into gp70SU and p15TM subunits
   5841..6266    +  LTR            3' LTR (ΔU3): self-inactivating 3' long terminal repeat (LTR) from Moloney murine leukemia virus
   6335..6375    +  CDS            rop (fragment): Rop protein, which maintains plasmids at low copy number; rop
   6477..6515    +  misc_feature   bom (fragment): basis of mobility region from pBR322
   6532..6861    +  promoter       SV40 promoter: SV40 enhancer and early promoter
   6867..6968    +  misc_feature   bom (fragment): basis of mobility region from pBR322
   7154..7742    -  rep_origin     ori: high-copy-number ColE1/pMB1/pBR322/pUC origin of replication
   7913..8773    -  CDS            AmpR: β-lactamase; bla; confers resistance to ampicillin, carbenicillin, and related antibiotics
   8774..8878    -  promoter       AmpR promoter: bla
   9064..308     +  enhancer       CMV enhancer (across the origin): human cytomegalovirus immediate early enhancer
