[The description below was written by a language model from this plasmid's Addgene catalogue record and pLannotate feature annotations shown in this document.]
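Description:
pQCXIN CMV/TO DEST (w383-1) is an empty Gateway destination vector built on the Clontech pQCXIN self-inactivating retroviral backbone (9,135 bp), intended for making gammaretroviral particles that deliver and express a gene of interest in mammalian cells. In bacteria it replicates from a high-copy ColE1/pUC-type origin and carries AmpR on the backbone. The unrecombined Gateway cassette adds chloramphenicol resistance and the ccdB toxin gene, so the plasmid must be maintained in a ccdB-tolerant strain.

The viral genome is transcribed in packaging cells from a hybrid CMV enhancer/promoter fused to a truncated 5' LTR, followed by the Ψ packaging signal and a truncated, start-codon-less gag segment that supports encapsidation. The 3' LTR has a U3 deletion, so after reverse transcription and integration the LTR promoter activity is lost and expression depends on the internal promoter. That internal promoter is CMV/TO: the CMV immediate-early enhancer and promoter followed by two tet operator sites (annotated by the software as PLtetO-1 fragments). This arrangement allows repression in cells expressing the Tet repressor and induction with tetracycline or doxycycline, and constitutive expression elsewhere.

Downstream lies the attR1–CmR–ccdB–attR2 cassette, which an LR recombination reaction with an entry clone replaces with the chosen open reading frame. Loss of ccdB provides counterselection for recombinants. A V5 epitope tag is annotated just after attR2; whether it is fused to an insert would depend on reading frame and the absence of a stop codon, which the record does not address. An EMCV IRES then drives the neomycin resistance gene from the same transcript, so transduced cells can be selected with G418.
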