Addgene plasmid #17395: pQCXIN CMV/TO DEST (w383-1)
Purpose: (Empty Backbone) Retroviral Gateway destination vector, Expression, CMV/TO promoter, Neo
Depositing lab: Eric Campeau & Paul Kaufman. Depositing organization: University of Massachusetts, Worcester. Publication: A versatile viral system for expression and depletion of proteins in mammalian cells. Campeau E, Ruhl VE, Rodier F, Smith CL, Rahmberg BL, Fuss JO, Campisi J, Yaswen P, Cooper PK, Kaufman PD.. PLoS One. 2009 Aug 6;4(8):e6529. 10.1371/journal.pone.0006529 PubMed 19657394.
Backbone
  Vector backbone: pQCXIN
  Backbone manufacturer: Clontech
  Backbone size (bp): 9135
  Vector type: Mammalian Expression, Retroviral ; Destination vector
  Selectable markers: Neomycin (select with G418)
Growth in bacteria
  Bacterial resistance: Chloramphenicol and Ampicillin, 25 & 100 μg/mL
  Growth temperature: 37°C
  Growth strain: ccdB Survival
  Growth instructions: DB3.1 or ccDB survival, 37oC
  Copy number: High Copy
Gene/Insert
  Gene/Insert name: None
  Cloning method: Restriction Enzyme
  Sequencing primers: 5′ CMVforw
Terms and licenses: Academic/Nonprofit Terms; Industry Terms: Not Available to Industry
How to cite: pQCXIN CMV/TO DEST (w383-1) was a gift from Eric Campeau & Paul Kaufman (Addgene plasmid # 17395)
