>Addgene plasmid #17395 | pQCXIN CMV/TO DEST (w383-1) | addgene partial sequence | sequence record 25889 | 17395 with pLXSN-5
ACTCCTTCTCTAGGCGCCGGAATTGAAGATCTGGGGGATCGATAAGCTTGGGAGTTCCGCTTACATAACT
TACGGTAAATGGCCCGCCTGGCTGACCGCCCAACGACCCCCGCCCATTGACGTCAATAATGACGTATGTT
CCCATAGTAACGCCAATAGGGACTTTCCATTGACGTCAATGGGTGGAGTATTTACGGTAAACTGCCCACT
TGGCAGTACATCAAGTGTATCATATGCCAAGTACGCCCCCTATTGACGTCAATGACGGTAAATGGCCCGC
CTGGCATTATGCCCAGTACATGACCTTATGGGACTTTCCTACTTGGCAGTACATCTACGTATTAGTCATC
GCTATTACCATGGTGATGCGGTTTTGGCAGTACATCAATGGGCGTGGATAGCGGTTTGACTCACGGGGAT
TTCCAAGTCTCCACCCCATTGACGTCAATGGGAGTTTGTTTTGGCACCAAAATCAACGGGACTTTCCAAA
ATGTCGTAACAACTCCGCCCCATTGACGCAAATGGGCGGTAGGCGTGTACGGTGGGAGGTCTATATAAGC
AGAGCTCTCCCTATCAGTGATAGAGATCTCCCTATCAGTGATAGAGATCGTCGACTAGTCCAGTGTGGTG
GAATTCTGCAGATATCAACAAGTTTGTACAAAAAAGCTGAACGAGAAACGTAAAATGATATAAATAT
